Addgene plasmid #160400: pBbS5a-Opto-Cre-Vvd-2
Purpose: Updated light-inducible Cre recombinase split with Vivid photodimers for bacterial expression.
Depositing lab: Mary Dunlop. Depositing organization: Boston University Main Campus. Publication: Light-Inducible Recombinases for Bacterial Optogenetics. Sheets MB, Wong WW, Dunlop MJ. ACS Synth Biol. 2020 Feb 21;9(2):227-235. doi: 10.1021/acssynbio.9b00395. Epub 2020 Jan 21. PubMed 31961670.
Backbone
  Vector backbone: pBbS5a
  Backbone size w/o insert (bp): 5118
  Total vector size (bp): 7126
  Vector type: Bacterial Expression, Cre/Lox, Synthetic Biology
Growth in bacteria
  Bacterial resistance: Ampicillin, 100 μg/mL
  Growth temperature: 37°C
  Growth strain: DH5alpha
  Growth instructions: When transformed with Cre reporter, store in the dark.
  Copy number: Low Copy
Gene/Insert
  Gene/Insert name: Opto-Cre-Vvd-2 (alt name: nCre-Vvd/Vvd-cCre)
  Species: Synthetic
  Insert size (bp): 2008
  Promoter: lacUV5
  Cloning method: Gibson Cloning
  Sequencing primers: 5′ ggaattgtgagcggataacaatttc; 3′ cgttttatttgatgcctggagatcc
Terms and licenses: Academic/Nonprofit Terms; Industry Terms: Not Available to Industry
How to cite: pBbS5a-Opto-Cre-Vvd-2 was a gift from Mary Dunlop (Addgene plasmid # 160400 ; http://n2t.net/addgene:160400 ; RRID:Addgene_160400)
