[The description below was written by a language model from this plasmid's Addgene catalogue record and pLannotate feature annotations shown in this document.]
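Description:
pBbS5a-Opto-Cre-Vvd-2 is a low-copy bacterial expression plasmid of about 7.1 kb, built on the pBbS5a backbone for optogenetic control of Cre recombination in E. coli. It replicates from the pSC101 origin, which depends on the plasmid-encoded Rep101 (RepA) protein and accounts for the low copy number. Selection is by ampicillin through a β-lactamase gene driven by its own promoter and followed by the lambda t0 terminator. A short tetracycline-resistance fragment spanning the sequence origin appears to be a non-functional backbone remnant.

The roughly 2 kb synthetic insert, Opto-Cre-Vvd-2 (also called nCre-Vvd/Vvd-cCre), encodes Cre recombinase split into two parts, each fused to a Vivid (Vvd) photodimerising domain. The feature table detects a short N-terminal Cre fragment and a much larger C-terminal fragment. The unannotated stretch of about 1 kb between them presumably holds the Vvd domains, linkers and any elements needed to translate the second polypeptide, although these were not identified by the automated annotation. Vvd domains associate in response to light, so illumination is expected to bring the two inactive halves together and restore an enzyme able to recombine loxP sites.

Expression is driven by the lacUV5 promoter with a lac operator, and the plasmid carries lacI under its native promoter. Transcription is therefore repressed until IPTG is added, and recombinase activity requires both chemical induction and light. The rrnB T1 and T7Te terminators close the cassette. The plasmid is described as an updated version of the light-inducible split Cre and is meant to be paired with a lox-based reporter or circuit for light-triggered, permanent genetic switching in bacteria.
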