Features (pLannotate 1.2.2; 15 found; start..end, strand, type, name):
    119..149     +  promoter       lac UV5 promoter: E. coli lac promoter with an "up" mutation
    157..173     +  protein_bind   lac operator: The lac repressor binds to the lac operator to inhibit transcription in E. coli. This inhibition can be relieved by adding lactose or isopropyl-β-D-thiogalactopyranoside (IPTG). lac repressor encoded by lacI
    217..342     +  CDS            cre (fragment): RECR_BPP1 - Experimental evidence at protein level: Swiss-Prot protein existence level 1. Catalyzes site-specific recombination between two 34-base- pair LOXP sites. Its role is to maintain the phage genome as a monomeric unit-copy plasmid in the lysogenic state. From Escherichia phage P1 (Bacteriophage P1).
   1367..2218    +  CDS            cre (fragment): RECR_BPP1 - Experimental evidence at protein level: Swiss-Prot protein existence level 1. Catalyzes site-specific recombination between two 34-base- pair LOXP sites. Its role is to maintain the phage genome as a monomeric unit-copy plasmid in the lysogenic state. From Escherichia phage P1 (Bacteriophage P1).
   2254..2325    +  terminator     rrnB T1 terminator: transcription terminator T1 from the E. coli rrnB gene
   2341..2368    +  terminator     T7Te terminator: phage T7 early transcription terminator
   2899..3849    -  CDS            Rep101: RepA protein needed for replication with the pSC101 origin; rep101
   3897..4119    -  rep_origin     pSC101 ori: low-copy replication origin that requires the Rep101 protein
   4611..4705    -  terminator     lambda t0 terminator: transcription terminator from phage lambda
   4735..5595    -  CDS            AmpR: β-lactamase; bla; confers resistance to ampicillin, carbenicillin, and related antibiotics
   5596..5700    -  promoter       AmpR promoter: bla
   5740..5761    -  protein_bind   CAP binding site: CAP binding activates transcription in the presence of cAMP. E. coli catabolite activator protein
   5774..6856    -  CDS            lacI: lac repressor; lacI; The lac repressor binds to the lac operator to inhibit transcription in E. coli. This inhibition can be relieved by adding lactose or isopropyl-β-D-thiogalactopyranoside (IPTG).
   6857..6934    -  promoter       lacI promoter: lacI
   6942..95      -  CDS            TcR (fragment) (across the origin): tetracycline efflux protein; tet; confers resistance to tetracycline
>Addgene plasmid #160400 | pBbS5a-Opto-Cre-Vvd-2 | addgene full sequence | sequence record 314798 | Addgene NGS Result
GATCTTCCCCATCGGTGATGTCGGCGATATAGGCGCCAGCAACCGCACCTGTGGCGCCGGTGATGCCGGC
CACGATGCGTCCGGCGTAGAGGATCGAGATCGTTTAGGCACCCCAGGCTTTACACTTTATGCTTCCGGCT
CGTATAATGTGTGGAATTGTGAGCGGATAACAATTTCAGAATTCAAAAGATCTTTTAAGAAGGAGATATA
CATATGGCCACCTCTGATGAAGTCAGGAAGAACCTGATGGACATGTTCAGGGACAGGCAGGCCTTCTCTG
AACACACCTGGAAGATGCTCCTGTCTGTGTGCAGATCCTGGGCTGCCTGGTGCAAGCTGAACGGGTCTGG
CTCCGGATCAAGTGGTGGCAGCGGTACCCACACTCTCTACGCCCCAGGCGGGTACGATATTATGGGCTGG
CTGATCCAGATCATGAACAGGCCCAATCCCCAGGTCGAGCTGGGACCCGTGGATACTTCATGTGCACTGA
TACTGTGCGACCTGAAGCAGAAGGATACACCTATAGTTTACGCTTCAGAAGCCTTTCTGTACATGACAGG
GTATTCTAACGCCGAGGTGCTGGGGAGGAACTGTAGGTTCCTCCAGAGTCCCGATGGTATGGTGAAACCT
AAGAGTACTCGCAAATATGTGGATAGCAATACTATTAACACCATGAGGAAAGCCATCGACAGAAACGCAG
AAGTTCAGGTGGAAGTGGTGAACTTTAAGAAGAACGGCCAGCGGTTCGTGAACTTTCTCACAATGATTCC
AGTGCGGGACGAAACCGGGGAGTACCGGTACAGCATGGGTTTTCAGTGCGAAACCGAACCCGGATAATAA
TAGTTAACTTTAAAGAGGAGAAAGGTACCGCATGACTAGCAAAAGACACACTCTCTACGCCCCAGGCGGG
TACGATATTATGGGCTGGCTGATCCAGATCATGAACAGGCCCAATCCCCAGGTCGAGCTGGGACCCGTGG
ATACTTCATGTGCACTGATACTGTGCGACCTGAAGCAGAAGGATACACCTATAGTTTACGCTTCAGAAGC
CTTTCTGTACATGACAGGGTATTCTAACGCCGAGGTGCTGGGGAGGAACTGTAGGTTCCTCCAGAGTCCC
GATGGTATGGTGAAACCTAAGAGTACTCGCAAATATGTGGATAGCAATACTATTAACACCATGAGGAAAG
CCATCGACAGAAACGCAGAAGTTCAGGTGGAAGTGGTGAACTTTAAGAAGAACGGCCAGCGGTTCGTGAA
CTTTCTCACAATGATTCCAGTGCGGGACGAAACCGGGGAGTACCGGTACAGCATGGGTTTTCAGTGCGAA
ACCGAACCCGGAGGTACCGGAGGTTCAGGAGGTTCAAACAGGAAATGGTTCCCTGCTGAACCTGAGGATG
TGAGGGACTACCTCCTGTACCTGCAAGCCAGAGGCCTGGCTGTGAAGACCATCCAACAGCACCTGGGCCA
GCTCAACATGCTGCACAGGAGATCTGGCCTGCCTCGCCCTTCTGACTCCAATGCTGTGTCCCTGGTGATG
AGGAGAATCAGAAAGGAGAATGTGGATGCTGGGGAGAGAGCCAAGCAGGCCCTGGCCTTTGAACGCACTG
ACTTTGACCAAGTCAGATCCCTGATGGAGAACTCTGACAGATGCCAGGACATCAGGAACCTGGCCTTCCT
GGGCATTGCCTACAACACCCTGCTGCGCATTGCCGAAATTGCCAGAATCAGAGTGAAGGACATCTCCCGC
ACCGATGGTGGGAGAATGCTGATCCACATTGGCAGGACCAAGACCCTGGTGTCCACAGCTGGTGTGGAGA
AGGCCCTGTCCCTGGGGGTTACCAAGCTGGTGGAGAGATGGATCTCTGTGTCTGGTGTGGCTGATGACCC
CAACAACTACCTGTTCTGCCGGGTCAGAAAGAATGGTGTGGCTGCCCCTTCTGCCACCTCCCAACTGTCC
ACCCGGGCCCTGGAAGGGATCTTTGAGGCCACCCACCGCCTGATCTATGGTGCCAAGGATGACTCTGGGC
AGAGATACCTGGCCTGGTCTGGCCACTCTGCCAGAGTGGGTGCTGCCAGGGACATGGCCAGGGCTGGTGT
GTCCATCCCTGAAATCATGCAGGCTGGTGGCTGGACCAATGTGAACATTGTGATGAACTACATCAGAAAC
CTGGACTCTGAGACTGGGGCCATGGTGAGGCTGCTCGAGGATGGGGACTAAGGATCCAAACTCGAGTAAG
GATCTCCAGGCATCAAATAAAACGAAAGGCTCAGTCGAAAGACTGGGCCTTTCGTTTTATCTGTTGTTTG
TCGGTGAACGCTCTCTACTAGAGTCACACTGGCTCACCTTCGGGTGGGCCTTTCTGCGTTTATACCTAGG
GTACGGGTTTTGCTGCCCGCAAACGGGCTGTTCTGGTGTTGCTAGTTTGTTATCAGAATCGCAGATCCGG
CTTCAGCCGGTTTGCCGGCTGAAAGCGCTATTTCTTCCAGAATTGCCATGATTTTTTCCCCACGGGAGGC
GTCACTGGCTCCCGTGTTGTCGGCAGCTTTGATTCGATAAGCAGCATCGCCTGTTTCAGGCTGTCTATGT
GTGACTGTTGAGCTGTAACAAGTTGTCTCAGGTGTTCAATTTCATGTTCTAGTTGCTTTGTTTTACTGGT
TTCACCTGTTCTATTAGGTGTTACATGCTGTTCATCTGTTACATTGTCGATCTGTTCATGGTGAACAGCT
TTGAATGCACCAAAAACTCGTAAAAGCTCTGATGTATCTATCTTTTTTACACCGTTTTCATCTGTGCATA
TGGACAGTTTTCCCTTTGATATGTAACGGTGAACAGTTGTTCTACTTTTGTTTGTTAGTCTTGATGCTTC
ACTGATAGATACAAGAGCCATAAGAACCTCAGATCCTTCCGTATTTAGCCAGTATGTTCTCTAGTGTGGT
TCGTTGTTTTTGCGTGAGCCATGAGAACGAACCATTGAGATCATACTTACTTTGCATGTCACTCAAAAAT
TTTGCCTCAAAACTGGTGAGCTGAATTTTTGCAGTTAAAGCATCGTGTAGTGTTTTTCTTAGTCCGTTAT
GTAGGTAGGAATCTGATGTAATGGTTGTTGGTATTTTGTCACCATTCATTTTTATCTGGTTGTTCTCAAG
TTCGGTTACGAGATCCATTTGTCTATCTAGTTCAACTTGGAAAATCAACGTATCAGTCGGGCGGCCTCGC
TTATCAACCACCAATTTCATATTGCTGTAAGTGTTTAAATCTTTACTTATTGGTTTCAAAACCCATTGGT
TAAGCCTTTTAAACTCATGGTAGTTATTTTCAAGCATTAACATGAACTTAAATTCATCAAGGCTAATCTC
TATATTTGCCTTGTGAGTTTTCTTTTGTGTTAGTTCTTTTAATAACCACTCATAAATCCTCATAGAGTAT
TTGTTTTCAAAAGACTTAACATGTTCCAGATTATATTTTATGAATTTTTTTAACTGGAAAAGATAAGGCA
ATATCTCTTCACTAAAAACTAATTCTAATTTTTCGCTTGAGAACTTGGCATAGTTTGTCCACTGGAAAAT
CTCAAAGCCTTTAACCAAAGGATTCCTGATTTCCACAGTTCTCGTCATCAGCTCTCTGGTTGCTTTAGCT
AATACACCATAAGCATTTTCCCTACTGATGTTCATCATCTGAGCGTATTGGTTATAAGTGAACGATACCG
TCCGTTCTTTCCTTGTAGGGTTTTCAATCGTGGGGTTGAGTAGTGCCACACAGCATAAAATTAGCTTGGT
TTCATGCTCCGTTAAGTCATAGCGACTAATCGCTAGTTCATTTGCTTTGAAAACAACTAATTCAGACATA
CATCTCAATTGGTCTAGGTGATTTTAATCACTATACCAATTGAGATGGGCTAGTCAATGATAATTACTAG
TCCTTTTCCCGGGTGATCTGGGTATCTGTAAATTCTGCTAGACCTTTGCTGGAAAACTTGTAAATTCTGC
TAGACCCTCTGTAAATTCCGCTAGACCTTTGTGTGTTTTTTTTGTTTATATTCAAGTGGTTATAATTTAT
AGAATAAAGAAAGAATAAAAAAAGATAAAAAGAATAGATCCCAGCCCTGTGTATAACTCACTACTTTAGT
CAGTTCCGCAGTATTACAAAAGGATGTCGCAAACGCTGTTTGCTCCTCTACAAAACAGACCTTAAAACCC
TAAAGGCTTAAGTAGCACCCTCGCAAGCTCGGGCAAATCGCTGAATATTCCTTTTGTCTCCGACCATCAG
GCACCTGAGTCGCTGTCTTTTTCGTGACATTCAGTTCGCTGCGCTCACGGCTCTGGCAGTGAATGGGGGT
AAATGGCACTACAGGCGCCTTTTATGGATTCATGCAAGGAAACTACCCATAATACAAGAAAAGCCCGTCA
CGGGCTTCTCAGGGCGTTTTATGGCGGGTCTGCTATGTGGTGCTATCTGACTTTTTGCTGTTCAGCAGTT
CCTGCCCTCTGATTTTCCAGTCTGACCACTTCGGATTATCCCGTGACAGGTCATTCAGACTGGCTAATGC
ACCCAGTAAGGCAGCGGTATCATCAACAGGCTTACCCGTCTTACTGTCCCTAGTGCTTGGATTCTCACCA
ATAAAAAACGCCCGGCGGCAACCGAGCGTTCTGAACAAATCCAGATGGAGTTCTGAGGTCATTACTGGAT
CTATCAACAGGAGTCCAAGCGAGCTCGTAAACTTGGTCTGACAGTTACCAATGCTTAATCAGTGAGGCAC
CTATCTCAGCGATCTGTCTATTTCGTTCATCCATAGTTGCCTGACTCCCCGTCGTGTAGATAACTACGAT
ACGGGAGGGCTTACCATCTGGCCCCAGTGCTGCAATGATACCGCGAGACCCACGCTCACCGGCTCCAGAT
TTATCAGCAATAAACCAGCCAGCCGGAAGGGCCGAGCGCAGAAGTGGTCCTGCAACTTTATCCGCCTCCA
TCCAGTCTATTAATTGTTGCCGGGAAGCTAGAGTAAGTAGTTCGCCAGTTAATAGTTTGCGCAACGTTGT
TGCCATTGCTACAGGCATCGTGGTGTCACGCTCGTCGTTTGGTATGGCTTCATTCAGCTCCGGTTCCCAA
CGATCAAGGCGAGTTACATGATCCCCCATGTTGTGCAAAAAAGCGGTTAGCTCCTTCGGTCCTCCGATCG
TTGTCAGAAGTAAGTTGGCCGCAGTGTTATCACTCATGGTTATGGCAGCACTGCATAATTCTCTTACTGT
CATGCCATCCGTAAGATGCTTTTCTGTGACTGGTGAGTACTCAACCAAGTCATTCTGAGAATAGTGTATG
CGGCGACCGAGTTGCTCTTGCCCGGCGTCAATACGGGATAATACCGCGCCACATAGCAGAACTTTAAAAG
TGCTCATCATTGGAAAACGTTCTTCGGGGCGAAAACTCTCAAGGATCTTACCGCTGTTGAGATCCAGTTC
GATGTAACCCACTCGTGCACCCAACTGATCTTCAGCATCTTTTACTTTCACCAGCGTTTCTGGGTGAGCA
AAAACAGGAAGGCAAAATGCCGCAAAAAAGGGAATAAGGGCGACACGGAAATGTTGAATACTCATACTCT
TCCTTTTTCAATATTATTGAAGCATTTATCAGGGTTATTGTCTCATGAGCGGATACATATTTGAATGTAT
TTAGAAAAATAAACAAATAGGGGTTCCGCGCACATTTCCCCGAAAAGTGCCACCTGACGTCGGTGCCTAA
TGAGTGAGCTAACTTACATTAATTGCGTTGCGCTCACTGCCCGCTTTCCAGTCGGGAAACCTGTCGTGCC
AGCTGCATTAATGAATCGGCCAACGCGCGGGGAGAGGCGGTTTGCGTATTGGGCGCCAGGGTGGTTTTTC
TTTTCACCAGTGAGACGGGCAACAGCTGATTGCCCTTCACCGCCTGGCCCTGAGAGAGTTGCAGCAAGCG
GTCCACGCTGGTTTGCCCCAGCAGGCGAAAATCCTGTTTGATGGTGGTTAACGGCGGGATATAACATGAG
CTGTCTTCGGTATCGTCGTATCCCACTACCGAGATGTCCGCACCAACGCGCAGCCCGGACTCGGTAATGG
CGCGCATTGCGCCCAGCGCCATCTGATCGTTGGCAACCAGCATCGCAGTGGGAACGATGCCCTCATTCAG
CATTTGCATGGTTTGTTGAAAACCGGACATGGCACTCCAGTCGCCTTCCCGTTCCGCTATCGGCTGAATT
TGATTGCGAGTGAGATATTTATGCCAGCCAGCCAGACGCAGACGCGCCGAGACAGAACTTAATGGGCCCG
CTAACAGCGCGATTTGCTGGTGACCCAATGCGACCAGATGCTCCACGCCCAGTCGCGTACCGTCTTCATG
GGAGAAAATAATACTGTTGATGGGTGTCTGGTCAGAGACATCAAGAAATAACGCCGGAACATTAGTGCAG
GCAGCTTCCACAGCAATGGCATCCTGGTCATCCAGCGGATAGTTAATGATCAGCCCACTGACGCGTTGCG
CGAGAAGATTGTGCACCGCCGCTTTACAGGCTTCGACGCCGCTTCGTTCTACCATCGACACCACCACGCT
GGCACCCAGTTGATCGGCGCGAGATTTAATCGCCGCGACAATTTGCGACGGCGCGTGCAGGGCCAGACTG
GAGGTGGCAACGCCAATCAGCAACGACTGTTTGCCCGCCAGTTGTTGTGCCACGCGGTTGGGAATGTAAT
TCAGCTCCGCCATCGCCGCTTCCACTTTTTCCCGCGTTTTCGCAGAAACGTGGCTGGCCTGGTTCACCAC
GCGGGAAACGGTCTGATAAGAGACACCGGCATACTCTGCGACATCGTATAACGTTACTGGTTTCACATTC
ACCACCCTGAATTGACTCTCTTCCGGGCGCTATCATGCCATACCGCGAAAGGTTTTGCGCCATTCGATGG
TGTCCGGGATCTCGACGCTCTCCCTTATGCGACTCCTGCATTAGGAAGCAGCCCAGTAGTAGGTTGAGGC
CGTTGAGCACCGCCGCCGCAAGGAATGGTGCATGCAAGGAGATGGCGCCCAACAGTCCCCCGGCCACGGG
GCCTGCCACCATACCCACGCCGAAACAAGCGCTCATGAGCCCGAAGTGGCGAGCCC
